Addgene plasmid #222052: pVP185
Purpose: GreenGate BF bridge module containing filler sequence.
Depositing lab: Wayne Parrott. Depositing organization: University of Georgia. Publication: MultiGreen: A multiplexing architecture for GreenGate cloning. Pennetti VJ, LaFayette PR, Parrott WA. PLoS One. 2024 Sep 18;19(9):e0306008. doi: 10.1371/journal.pone.0306008. eCollection 2024. PubMed 39292669.
Backbone
  Vector backbone: pGGC000
  Vector type: Synthetic Biology ; GreenGate compatible cloning vector
Growth in bacteria
  Bacterial resistance: Ampicillin, 100 μg/mL
  Growth temperature: 37°C
  Growth strain: DH5alpha
  Copy number: High Copy
Gene/Insert
  Gene/Insert name: Filler
  Species: Synthetic
  Cloning method: Golden Gate
  Sequencing primers: 5′ n/a
Terms and licenses: Academic/Nonprofit Terms; Industry Terms
How to cite: pVP185 was a gift from Wayne Parrott (Addgene plasmid # 222052 ; http://n2t.net/addgene:222052 ; RRID:Addgene_222052)
