[The description below was written by a language model from this plasmid's Addgene catalogue record and pLannotate feature annotations shown in this document.]
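Description:
pVP185 is a small (about 2.7 kb) GreenGate-compatible entry module built on the pGGC000 backbone and classed as a synthetic biology cloning vector. It is maintained in E. coli as a high-copy plasmid through a ColE1/pUC-type origin of replication. Selection is with ampicillin, via a β-lactamase gene driven by its native bla promoter. The rest of the annotated backbone consists of typical cloning-vector remnants: a short lacI fragment, the CAP binding site, lac promoter and lac operator, a lacZα fragment, and partial bom and rop sequences. None of these appears to play a functional role in the module's intended use.

The payload is a synthetic "filler" sequence installed by Golden Gate cloning. The record describes the plasmid as a "BF bridge" module. In GreenGate assembly, entry modules carry parts flanked by type IIS restriction sites that release fragments with defined overhangs for ordered ligation into a destination vector. The name suggests that this module spans the B to F positions with inert sequence in place of functional parts, though the record does not spell this out. The feature table does not annotate the filler or its flanking type IIS sites. By position, the insert most likely lies in the short unannotated stretch of under 100 bp between the opposing SP6 and T7 promoters, which would make it very short. These phage promoters flank the cloning site and also offer convenient priming sites for checking the insert.

The plasmid belongs to the MultiGreen toolkit, a multiplexing architecture for GreenGate cloning, where it serves as a spacer or bridging component in multi-part assemblies rather than as an expression construct.
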