Features (pLannotate 1.2.2; 12 found; start..end, strand, type, name):
     96..200     +  promoter       AmpR promoter: bla
    201..1061    +  CDS            AmpR: β-lactamase; bla; confers resistance to ampicillin, carbenicillin, and related antibiotics
   1232..1820    +  rep_origin     ori: high-copy-number ColE1/pMB1/pBR322/pUC origin of replication
   2003..2095    +  CDS            lacI (fragment): lac repressor; lacI; The lac repressor binds to the lac operator to inhibit transcription in E. coli. This inhibition can be relieved by adding lactose or isopropyl-β-D-thiogalactopyranoside (IPTG).
   2108..2129    +  protein_bind   CAP binding site: CAP binding activates transcription in the presence of cAMP. E. coli catabolite activator protein
   2144..2174    +  promoter       lac promoter: promoter for the E. coli lac operon
   2182..2198    +  protein_bind   lac operator: The lac repressor binds to the lac operator to inhibit transcription in E. coli. This inhibition can be relieved by adding lactose or isopropyl-β-D-thiogalactopyranoside (IPTG). lac repressor encoded by lacI
   2212..2230    +  promoter       SP6 promoter: promoter for bacteriophage SP6 RNA polymerase
   2318..2336    -  promoter       T7 promoter: promoter for bacteriophage T7 RNA polymerase
   2338..2490    +  CDS            lacZα (fragment): LacZα fragment of β-galactosidase; lacZ fragment
   2496..2595    -  misc_feature   bom (fragment): basis of mobility region from pBR322
   2697..1       -  CDS            rop (fragment) (across the origin): Rop protein, which maintains plasmids at low copy number; rop
>Addgene plasmid #222052 | pVP185 | addgene full sequence | sequence record 437935 | Addgene NGS Result
GACGAAAGGGCCTCGTGATACGCCTATTTTTATAGGTTAATGTCATGATAATAATGGTTTCTTAGACGTC
AGGTGGCACTTTTCGGGGAAATGTGCGCGGAACCCCTATTTGTTTATTTTTCTAAATACATTCAAATATG
TATCCGCTCATGAGACAATAACCCTGATAAATGCTTCAATAATATTGAAAAAGGAAGAGTATGAGTATTC
AACATTTCCGTGTCGCCCTTATTCCCTTTTTTGCGGCATTTTGCCTTCCTGTTTTTGCTCACCCAGAAAC
GCTGGTGAAAGTAAAAGATGCTGAAGATCAGTTGGGTGCACGAGTGGGTTACATCGAACTGGATCTCAAC
AGCGGTAAGATCCTTGAGAGTTTTCGCCCCGAAGAACGTTTTCCAATGATGAGCACTTTTAAAGTTCTGC
TATGTGGCGCGGTATTATCCCGTATTGACGCCGGGCAAGAGCAACTCGGTCGCCGCATACACTATTCTCA
GAATGACTTGGTTGAGTACTCACCAGTCACAGAAAAGCATCTTACGGATGGCATGACAGTAAGAGAATTA
TGCAGTGCTGCCATAACCATGAGTGATAACACTGCGGCCAACTTACTTCTGACAACGATCGGAGGACCGA
AGGAGCTAACCGCTTTTTTGCACAACATGGGGGATCATGTAACTCGCCTTGATCGTTGGGAACCGGAGCT
GAATGAAGCCATACCAAACGACGAGCGTGACACCACGATGCCTGTAGCAATGGCAACAACGTTGCGCAAA
CTATTAACTGGCGAACTACTTACTCTAGCTTCCCGGCAACAATTAATAGACTGGATGGAGGCGGATAAAG
TTGCAGGACCACTTCTGCGCTCGGCCCTTCCGGCTGGCTGGTTTATTGCTGATAAATCTGGAGCCGGTGA
GCGTGGCTCTCGAGGTATCATTGCAGCACTGGGGCCAGATGGTAAGCCCTCCCGTATCGTAGTTATCTAC
ACGACGGGGAGTCAGGCAACTATGGATGAACGAAATAGACAGATCGCTGAGATAGGTGCCTCACTGATTA
AGCATTGGTAACTGTCAGACCAAGTTTACTCATATATACTTTAGATTGATTTAAAACTTCATTTTTAATT
TAAAAGGATCTAGGTGAAGATCCTTTTTGATAATCTCATGACCAAAATCCCTTAACGTGAGTTTTCGTTC
CACTGAGCGTCAGACCCCGTAGAAAAGATCAAAGGATCTTCTTGAGATCCTTTTTTTCTGCGCGTAATCT
GCTGCTTGCAAACAAAAAAACCACCGCTACCAGCGGTGGTTTGTTTGCCGGATCAAGAGCTACCAACTCT
TTTTCCGAAGGTAACTGGCTTCAGCAGAGCGCAGATACCAAATACTGTTCTTCTAGTGTAGCCGTAGTTA
GGCCACCACTTCAAGAACTCTGTAGCACCGCCTACATACCTCGCTCTGCTAATCCTGTTACCAGTGGCTG
CTGCCAGTGGCGATAAGTCGTGTCTTACCGGGTTGGACTCAAGACGATAGTTACCGGATAAGGCGCAGCG
GTCGGGCTGAACGGGGGGTTCGTGCACACAGCCCAGCTTGGAGCGAACGACCTACACCGAACTGAGATAC
CTACAGCGTGAGCTATGAGAAAGCGCCACGCTTCCCGAAGGGAGAAAGGCGGACAGGTATCCGGTAAGCG
GCAGGGTCGGAACAGGAGAGCGCACGAGGGAGCTTCCAGGGGGAAACGCCTGGTATCTTTATAGTCCTGT
CGGGTTTCGCCACCTCTGACTTGAGCGTCGATTTTTGTGATGCTCGTCAGGGGGGCGGAGCCTATGGAAA
AACGCCAGCAACGCGGCCTTTTTACGGTTCCTGGCCTTTTGCTGGCCTTTTGCTCACATGTTCTTTCCTG
CGTTATCCCCTGATTCTGTGGATAACCGTATTACCGCCTTTGAGTGAGCTGATACCGCTCGCCGCAGCCG
AACGACCGAGCGCAGCGAGTCAGTGAGCGAGGAAGCGGAAGAGCGCCCAATACGCAAACCGCCTCTCCCC
GCGCGTTGGCCGATTCATTAATGCAGCTGGCACGACAGGTTTCCCGACTGGAAAGCGGGCAGTGAGCGCA
ACGCAATTAATGTGAGTTAGCTCACTCATTAGGCACCCCAGGCTTTACACTTTATGCTTCCGGCTCGTAT
GTTGTGTGGAATTGTGAGCGGATAACAATTTCACACGAGCTATTTAGGTGACACTATAGAAGTGAAGCTT
GGTCTCAAACACCTTCATCCTTATCGAAGCTTGCTGCCAATGATTAGGATTATTGCACTATGAGACCGAA
TTCTCGCCCTATAGTGAGTCGTATTACCTGGCCGTCGTTTTACAACGTCGTGACTGGGAAAACCCTGGCG
TTACCCAACTTAATCGCCTTGCAGCACATCCCCCTTTCGCCAGCTGGCGTAATAGCGAAGAGGCCCGCAC
CGATCGCCCTTCCCAACAGTTGCGCAGCCTGAATGGCGAATGGCGCCTGATGCGGTATTTTCTCCTTACG
CATCTGTGCGGTATTTCACACCGCATATGGTGCACTCTCAGTACAATCTGCTCTGATGCCGCATAGTTAA
GCCAGCCCCGACACCCGCCAACACCCGCTGACGCGCCCTGACGGGCTTGTCTGCTCCCGGCATCCGCTTA
CAGACAAGCTGTGACCGTCTCCGGGAGCTGCATGTGTCAGAGGTTTTCACCGTCATCACCGAAACGCGCG
A
